>Addgene plasmid #205763 | pLentiCMV Puro DEST P38KTRDronpa | addgene full sequence | sequence record 459164 | Addgene NGS Result
AGGTGGCACTTTTCGGGGAAATGTGCGCGGAACCCCTATTTGTTTATTTTTCTAAATACATTCAAATATG
TATCCGCTCATGAGACAATAACCCTGATAAATGCTTCAATAATATTGAAAAAGGAAGAGTATGAGTATTC
AACATTTCCGTGTCGCCCTTATTCCCTTTTTTGCGGCATTTTGCCTTCCTGTTTTTGCTCACCCAGAAAC
GCTGGTGAAAGTAAAAGATGCTGAAGATCAGTTGGGTGCACGAGTGGGTTACATCGAACTGGATCTCAAC
AGCGGTAAGATCCTTGAGAGTTTTCGCCCCGAAGAACGTTTTCCAATGATGAGCACTTTTAAAGTTCTGC
TATGTGGCGCGGTATTATCCCGTATTGACGCCGGGCAAGAGCAACTCGGTCGCCGCATACACTATTCTCA
GAATGACTTGGTTGAGTACTCACCAGTCACAGAAAAGCATCTTACGGATGGCATGACAGTAAGAGAATTA
TGCAGTGCTGCCATAACCATGAGTGATAACACTGCGGCCAACTTACTTCTGACAACGATCGGAGGACCGA
AGGAGCTAACCGCTTTTTTGCACAACATGGGGGATCATGTAACTCGCCTTGATCGTTGGGAACCGGAGCT
GAATGAAGCCATACCAAACGACGAGCGTGACACCACGATGCCTGTAGCAATGGCAACAACGTTGCGCAAA
CTATTAACTGGCGAACTACTTACTCTAGCTTCCCGGCAACAATTAATAGACTGGATGGAGGCGGATAAAG
TTGCAGGACCACTTCTGCGCTCGGCCCTTCCGGCTGGCTGGTTTATTGCTGATAAATCTGGAGCCGGTGA
GCGTGGGTCTCGCGGTATCATTGCAGCACTGGGGCCAGATGGTAAGCCCTCCCGTATCGTAGTTATCTAC
ACGACGGGGAGTCAGGCAACTATGGATGAACGAAATAGACAGATCGCTGAGATAGGTGCCTCACTGATTA
AGCATTGGTAACTGTCAGACCAAGTTTACTCATATATACTTTAGATTGATTTAAAACTTCATTTTTAATT
TAAAAGGATCTAGGTGAAGATCCTTTTTGATAATCTCATGACCAAAATCCCTTAACGTGAGTTTTCGTTC
CACTGAGCGTCAGACCCCGTAGAAAAGATCAAAGGATCTTCTTGAGATCCTTTTTTTCTGCGCGTAATCT
GCTGCTTGCAAACAAAAAAACCACCGCTACCAGCGGTGGTTTGTTTGCCGGATCAAGAGCTACCAACTCT
TTTTCCGAAGGTAACTGGCTTCAGCAGAGCGCAGATACCAAATACTGTTCTTCTAGTGTAGCCGTAGTTA
GGCCACCACTTCAAGAACTCTGTAGCACCGCCTACATACCTCGCTCTGCTAATCCTGTTACCAGTGGCTG
CTGCCAGTGGCGATAAGTCGTGTCTTACCGGGTTGGACTCAAGACGATAGTTACCGGATAAGGCGCAGCG
GTCGGGCTGAACGGGGGGTTCGTGCACACAGCCCAGCTTGGAGCGAACGACCTACACCGAACTGAGATAC
CTACAGCGTGAGCTATGAGAAAGCGCCACGCTTCCCGAAGGGAGAAAGGCGGACAGGTATCCGGTAAGCG
GCAGGGTCGGAACAGGAGAGCGCACGAGGGAGCTTCCAGGGGGAAACGCCTGGTATCTTTATAGTCCTGT
CGGGTTTCGCCACCTCTGACTTGAGCGTCGATTTTTGTGATGCTCGTCAGGGGGGCGGAGCCTATGGAAA
AACGCCAGCAACGCGGCCTTTTTACGGTTCCTGGCCTTTTGCTGGCCTTTTGCTCACATGTTCTTTCCTG
CGTTATCCCCTGATTCTGTGGATAACCGTATTACCGCCTTTGAGTGAGCTGATACCGCTCGCCGCAGCCG
AACGACCGAGCGCAGCGAGTCAGTGAGCGAGGAAGCGGAAGAGCGCCCAATACGCAAACCGCCTCTCCCC
GCGCGTTGGCCGATTCATTAATGCAGCTGGCACGACAGGTTTCCCGACTGGAAAGCGGGCAGTGAGCGCA
ACGCAATTAATGTGAGTTAGCTCACTCATTAGGCACCCCAGGCTTTACACTTTATGCTTCCGGCTCGTAT
GTTGTGTGGAATTGTGAGCGGATAACAATTTCACACAGGAAACAGCTATGACCATGATTACGCCAAGCGC
GCAATTAACCCTCACTAAAGGGAACAAAAGCTGGAGCTGCAAGCTTAATGTAGTCTTATGCAATACTCTT
GTAGTCTTGCAACATGGTAACGATGAGTTAGCAACATGCCTTACAAGGAGAGAAAAAGCACCGTGCATGC
CGATTGGTGGAAGTAAGGTGGTACGATCGTGCCTTATTAGGAAGGCAACAGACGGGTCTGACATGGATTG
GACGAACCACTGAATTGCCGCATTGCAGAGATATTGTATTTAAGTGCCTAGCTCGATACATAAACGGGTC
TCTCTGGTTAGACCAGATCTGAGCCTGGGAGCTCTCTGGCTAACTAGGGAACCCACTGCTTAAGCCTCAA
TAAAGCTTGCCTTGAGTGCTTCAAGTAGTGTGTGCCCGTCTGTTGTGTGACTCTGGTAACTAGAGATCCC
TCAGACCCTTTTAGTCAGTGTGGAAAATCTCTAGCAGTGGCGCCCGAACAGGGACTTGAAAGCGAAAGGG
AAACCAGAGGAGCTCTCTCGACGCAGGACTCGGCTTGCTGAAGCGCGCACGGCAAGAGGCGAGGGGCGGC
GACTGGTGAGTACGCCAAAAATTTTGACTAGCGGAGGCTAGAAGGAGAGAGATGGGTGCGAGAGCGTCAG
TATTAAGCGGGGGAGAATTAGATCGCGATGGGAAAAAATTCGGTTAAGGCCAGGGGGAAAGAAAAAATAT
AAATTAAAACATATAGTATGGGCAAGCAGGGAGCTAGAACGATTCGCAGTTAATCCTGGCCTGTTAGAAA
CATCAGAAGGCTGTAGACAAATACTGGGACAGCTACAACCATCCCTTCAGACAGGATCAGAAGAACTTAG
ATCATTATATAATACAGTAGCAACCCTCTATTGTGTGCATCAAAGGATAGAGATAAAAGACACCAAGGAA
GCTTTAGACAAGATAGAGGAAGAGCAAAACAAAAGTAAGACCACCGCACAGCAAGCGGCCGCTGATCTTC
AGACCTGGAGGAGGAGATATGAGGGACAATTGGAGAAGTGAATTATATAAATATAAAGTAGTAAAAATTG
AACCATTAGGAGTAGCACCCACCAAGGCAAAGAGAAGAGTGGTGCAGAGAGAAAAAAGAGCAGTGGGAAT
AGGAGCTTTGTTCCTTGGGTTCTTGGGAGCAGCAGGAAGCACTATGGGCGCAGCGTCAATGACGCTGACG
GTACAGGCCAGACAATTATTGTCTGGTATAGTGCAGCAGCAGAACAATTTGCTGAGGGCTATTGAGGCGC
AACAGCATCTGTTGCAACTCACAGTCTGGGGCATCAAGCAGCTCCAGGCAAGAATCCTGGCTGTGGAAAG
ATACCTAAAGGATCAACAGCTCCTGGGGATTTGGGGTTGCTCTGGAAAACTCATTTGCACCACTGCTGTG
CCTTGGAATGCTAGTTGGAGTAATAAATCTCTGGAACAGATTTGGAATCACACGACCTGGATGGAGTGGG
ACAGAGAAATTAACAATTACACAAGCTTAATACACTCCTTAATTGAAGAATCGCAAAACCAGCAAGAAAA
GAATGAACAAGAATTATTGGAATTAGATAAATGGGCAAGTTTGTGGAATTGGTTTAACATAACAAATTGG
CTGTGGTATATAAAATTATTCATAATGATAGTAGGAGGCTTGGTAGGTTTAAGAATAGTTTTTGCTGTAC
TTTCTATAGTGAATAGAGTTAGGCAGGGATATTCACCATTATCGTTTCAGACCCACCTCCCAACCCCGAG
GGGACCCGACAGGCCCGAAGGAATAGAAGAAGAAGGTGGAGAGAGAGACAGAGACAGATCCATTCGATTA
GTGAACGGATCTCGACGGTATCGGTTAACTTTTAAAAGAAAAGGGGGGATTGGGGGGTACAGTGCAGGGG
AAAGAATAGTAGACATAATAGCAACAGACATACAAACTAAAGAATTACAAAAACAAATTACAAAATTCAA
AATTTTATCGATAAGCTTGGGAGTTCCGCGTTACATAACTTACGGTAAATGGCCCGCCTGGCTGACCGCC
CAACGACCCCCGCCCATTGACGTCAATAATGACGTATGTTCCCATAGTAACGCCAATAGGGACTTTCCAT
TGACGTCAATGGGTGGAGTATTTACGGTAAACTGCCCACTTGGCAGTACATCAAGTGTATCATATGCCAA
GTACGCCCCCTATTGACGTCAATGACGGTAAATGGCCCGCCTGGCATTATGCCCAGTACATGACCTTATG
GGACTTTCCTACTTGGCAGTACATCTACGTATTAGTCATCGCTATTACCATGGTGATGCGGTTTTGGCAG
TACATCAATGGGCGTGGATAGCGGTTTGACTCACGGGGATTTCCAAGTCTCCACCCCATTGACGTCAATG
GGAGTTTGTTTTGGCACCAAAATCAACGGGACTTTCCAAAATGTCGTAACAACTCCGCCCCATTGACGCA
AATGGGCGGTAGGCGTGTACGGTGGGAGGTCTATATAAGCAGAGCTCGTTTAGTGAACCGTCAGATCGCC
TGGAGACGCCATCCACGCTGTTTTGACCTCCATAGAAGACACCGACTCTAGTCCAGTGTGGTGGAATTCT
GCAGATATCAACAAGTTTGTACAAAAAAGCAGGCTCCACCATGCGTAAGCCAGATCTCCGCGTTCTTATC
CCACCTGGCAGCAAGAACACGATGCCATCAGTGAATCAAAGGATAAATAACTCCAAGCGCTCGGCCGGTC
TCAACGAAGACGAGTCGCCATCTAAGAAGCTGGCGTCGCCGGAGGTGTCGTCAAGGCTGGAGCGCCTGAC
CCTCCAGTCCAGCACTAGTATGGTGAGTGTGATTAAACCAGACATGAAGATCAAGCTGCGTATGGAAGGC
GCTGTAAATGGACACCCGTTCGCGATTGAAGGAGTTGGCCTTGGGAAGCCTTTCGAGGGAAAACAGAGTA
TGGACCTTAAAGTCAAAGAAGGCGGACCTCTGCCTTTCGCCTATGACATCTTGACAACTGTGTTCTGTTA
CGGCAACAGGGTATTCGCCAAATACCCAGAAAATATAGTAGACTATTTCAAGCAGTCGTTTCCTGAGGGC
TACTCTTGGGAACGAAGCATGAATTACGAAGACGGGGGCATTTGTAACGCGACAAACGACATAACCCTGG
ATGGTGACTGTTATATCTATGAAATTCGATTTGATGGTGTGAACTTTCCTGCCAATGGTCCAGTTATGCA
GAAGAGGACTGTGAAATGGGAGCCATCCACTGAGAAATTGTATGTGCGTGATGGAGTGCTGAAGGGTGAT
GTTAACATGGCTCTGTCGCTTGAAGGAGGTGGCCATTACCGATGTGACTTCAAAACTACTTATAAAGCTA
AGAAGGTTGTCCAGTTGCCAGACTATCACTTTGTGGACCACCACATTGAGATTAAAAGCCACGACAAAGA
TTACAGTAATGTTAATCTGCATGAGCACGCCGAAGCGCATTCTGAGCTGCCGAGGCAGGCCAAGTAAGCG
GCCGCACTCGAGATATCTAGACCCAGCTTTCTTGTACAAAGTGGTTGATATCCAGCACAGTGGCGGCCGC
TCGACAATCAACCTCTGGATTACAAAATTTGTGAAAGATTGACTGGTATTCTTAACTATGTTGCTCCTTT
TACGCTATGTGGATACGCTGCTTTAATGCCTTTGTATCATGCTATTGCTTCCCGTATGGCTTTCATTTTC
TCCTCCTTGTATAAATCCTGGTTGCTGTCTCTTTATGAGGAGTTGTGGCCCGTTGTCAGGCAACGTGGCG
TGGTGTGCACTGTGTTTGCTGACGCAACCCCCACTGGTTGGGGCATTGCCACCACCTGTCAGCTCCTTTC
CGGGACTTTCGCTTTCCCCCTCCCTATTGCCACGGCGGAACTCATCGCCGCCTGCCTTGCCCGCTGCTGG
ACAGGGGCTCGGCTGTTGGGCACTGACAATTCCGTGGTGTTGTCGGGGAAGCTGACGTCCTTTCCATGGC
TGCTCGCCTGTGTTGCCACCTGGATTCTGCGCGGGACGTCCTTCTGCTACGTCCCTTCGGCCCTCAATCC
AGCGGACCTTCCTTCCCGCGGCCTGCTGCCGGCTCTGCGGCCTCTTCCGCGTCTTCGCCTTCGCCCTCAG
ACGAGTCGGATCTCCCTTTGGGCCGCCTCCCCGCCTGGAATTCTACCGGGTAGGGGAGGCGCTTTTCCCA
AGGCAGTCTGGAGCATGCGCTTTAGCAGCCCCGCTGGGCACTTGGCGCTACACAAGTGGCCTCTGGCCTC
GCACACATTCCACATCCACCGGTAGGCGCCAACCGGCTCCGTTCTTTGGTGGCCCCTTCGCGCCACCTTC
TACTCCTCCCCTAGTCAGGAAGTTCCCCCCCGCCCCGCAGCTCGCGTCGTGCAGGACGTGACAAATGGAA
GTAGCACGTCTCACTAGTCTCGTGCAGATGGACAGCACCGCTGAGCAATGGAAGCGGGTAGGCCTTTGGG
GCAGCGGCCAATAGCAGCTTTGCTCCTTCGCTTTCTGGGCTCAGAGGCTGGGAAGGGGTGGGTCCGGGGG
CGGGCTCAGGGGCGGGCTCAGGGGCGGGGCGGGCGCCCGAAGGTCCTCCGGAGGCCCGGCATTCTGCACG
CTTCAAAAGCGCACGTCTGCCGCGCTGTTCTCCTCTTCCTCATCTCCGGGCCTTTCGACCTGCAGCCCAA
GCTTACCATGACCGAGTACAAGCCCACGGTGCGCCTCGCCACCCGCGACGACGTCCCCAGGGCCGTACGC
ACCCTCGCCGCCGCGTTCGCCGACTACCCCGCCACGCGCCACACCGTCGATCCGGACCGCCACATCGAGC
GGGTCACCGAGCTGCAAGAACTCTTCCTCACGCGCGTCGGGCTCGACATCGGCAAGGTGTGGGTCGCGGA
CGACGGCGCCGCGGTGGCGGTCTGGACCACGCCGGAGAGCGTCGAAGCGGGGGCGGTGTTCGCCGAGATC
GGCCCGCGCATGGCCGAGTTGAGCGGTTCCCGGCTGGCCGCGCAGCAACAGATGGAAGGCCTCCTGGCGC
CGCACCGGCCCAAGGAGCCCGCGTGGTTCCTGGCCACCGTCGGCGTCTCGCCCGACCACCAGGGCAAGGG
TCTGGGCAGCGCCGTCGTGCTCCCCGGAGTGGAGGCGGCCGAGCGCGCCGGGGTGCCCGCCTTCCTGGAG
ACCTCCGCGCCCCGCAACCTCCCCTTCTACGAGCGGCTCGGCTTCACCGTCACCGCCGACGTCGAGGTGC
CCGAAGGACCGCGCACCTGGTGCATGACCCGCAAGCCCGGTGCCTGACGCCCGCCCCACGACCCGCAGCG
CCCGACCGAAAGGAGCGCACGACCCCATGCATCTCGAGGGCCCGGTACCTTTAAGACCAATGACTTACAA
GGCAGCTGTAGATCTTAGCCACTTTTTAAAAGAAAAGGGGGGACTGGAAGGGCTAGCTCACTCCCAACGA
AGACAAGATCTGCTTTTTGCTTGTACTGGGTCTCTCTGGTTAGACCAGATCTGAGCCTGGGAGCTCTCTG
GCTAACTAGGGAACCCACTGCTTAAGCCTCAATAAAGCTTGCCTTGAGTGCTTCAAGTAGTGTGTGCCCG
TCTGTTGTGTGACTCTGGTAACTAGAGATCCCTCAGACCCTTTTAGTCAGTGTGGAAAATCTCTAGCAGT
AGTAGTTCATGTCATCTTATTATTCAGTATTTATAACTTGCAAAGAAATGAATATCAGAGAGTGAGAGGA
ACTTGTTTATTGCAGCTTATAATGGTTACAAATAAAGCAATAGCATCACAAATTTCACAAATAAAGCATT
TTTTTCACTGCATTCTAGTTGTGGTTTGTCCAAACTCATCAATGTATCTTATCATGTCTGGCTCTAGCTA
TCCCGCCCCTAACTCCGCCCATCCCGCCCCTAACTCCGCCCAGTTCCGCCCATTCTCCGCCCCATGGCTG
ACTAATTTTTTTTATTTATGCAGAGGCCGAGGCCGCCTCGGCCTCTGAGCTATTCCAGAAGTAGTGAGGA
GGCTTTTTTGGAGGCCTAGGGACGTACCCAATTCGCCCTATAGTGAGTCGTATTACGCGCGCTCACTGGC
CGTCGTTTTACAACGTCGTGACTGGGAAAACCCTGGCGTTACCCAACTTAATCGCCTTGCAGCACATCCC
CCTTTCGCCAGCTGGCGTAATAGCGAAGAGGCCCGCACCGATCGCCCTTCCCAACAGTTGCGCAGCCTGA
ATGGCGAATGGG
[124 nt withheld, positions 8413-8536]
C
[91 nt withheld, positions 8538-8628]
A
[49 nt withheld, positions 8630-8678]
CCTTTGACGTTGGAGTCCACGTTCTTT
[37 nt withheld, positions 8706-8742]
ACCCTATCTCGGTCTATTCTTTTGATTTATAAGGGATTTTGCCGATTTCGGCCTATTGGTTAAAAAATGA
GCTGATTTAACAAAAATTTAACGCGAATTTTAACAAAATATTAACGCTTACAATTT
Features (pLannotate 1.2.2; 32 found; start..end, strand, type, name):
     26..130     +  promoter       AmpR promoter: bla
    131..991     +  CDS            AmpR: β-lactamase; bla; confers resistance to ampicillin, carbenicillin, and related antibiotics
   1162..1750    +  rep_origin     ori: high-copy-number ColE1/pMB1/pBR322/pUC origin of replication
   1933..2025    +  CDS            lacI (fragment): lac repressor; lacI; The lac repressor binds to the lac operator to inhibit transcription in E. coli. This inhibition can be relieved by adding lactose or isopropyl-β-D-thiogalactopyranoside (IPTG).
   2038..2059    +  protein_bind   CAP binding site: CAP binding activates transcription in the presence of cAMP. E. coli catabolite activator protein
   2074..2104    +  promoter       lac promoter: promoter for the E. coli lac operon
   2112..2128    +  protein_bind   lac operator: The lac repressor binds to the lac operator to inhibit transcription in E. coli. This inhibition can be relieved by adding lactose or isopropyl-β-D-thiogalactopyranoside (IPTG). lac repressor encoded by lacI
   2173..2191    +  promoter       T3 promoter: promoter for bacteriophage T3 RNA polymerase
   2219..2445    +  promoter       RSV promoter: Rous sarcoma virus enhancer/promoter
   2446..2626    +  LTR            5' LTR (truncated): truncated 5' long terminal repeat (LTR) from HIV-1
   2673..2798    +  misc_feature   HIV-1 Ψ: packaging signal of human immunodeficiency virus type 1
   2782..3145    +  CDS            HIV-1 gag (fragment): gag protein from human immunodeficiency virus 1; gag
   3291..3524    +  misc_feature   RRE: The Rev response element (RRE) of HIV-1 allows for Rev-dependent mRNA export from the nucleus to the cytoplasm.
   3901..4001    +  CDS            Rev (fragment): human immunodeficiency virus 1 (HIV-1) Rev protein; rev; enhances nuclear export of unspliced and incompletely spliced viral mRNAs
   4020..4136    +  misc_feature   cPPT/CTS: central polypurine tract and central termination sequence of HIV-1
   4159..4462    +  enhancer       CMV enhancer: human cytomegalovirus immediate early enhancer
   4463..4666    +  promoter       CMV promoter: human cytomegalovirus (CMV) immediate early promoter
   4771..4795    +  protein_bind   attB1: mutant version of attB; recombination site for the Gateway® BP reaction BP Clonase™
   4792..4950    +  CDS            MEF2C (fragment): MEF2C_HUMAN - Experimental evidence at protein level: Swiss-Prot protein existence level 1. Transcription activator which binds specifically to the MEF2 element present in the regulatory regions of many muscle-specific genes. Controls cardiac morphogenesis and myogenesis, and is also involved in vascular development. Enhances transcriptional activation mediated by SOX18. Plays an essential role in hippocampal-dependent learning and memory by suppressing the number of excitatory synapses and thus regulating basal and evoked synaptic transmission. Crucial for normal neuronal development, distrib
   4957..4973    +  CDS            NES (fragment): nuclear export signal from the HIV Rev protein (Fischer et al., 1995)
   4990..5667    +  CDS            Dronpa-Green1: monomeric photoswitchable Dronpa-Green1 fluorescent protein
   5691..5715    -  protein_bind   attB2: mutant version of attB; recombination site for the Gateway® BP reaction BP Clonase™
   5746..6334    +  misc_feature   WPRE: woodchuck hepatitis virus posttranscriptional regulatory element
   6348..6847    +  promoter       PGK promoter: mouse phosphoglycerate kinase 1 promoter
   6868..7467    +  CDS            PuroR: puromycin N-acetyltransferase; pac from Streptomyces alboniger; confers resistance to puromycin
   7535..7672    +  CDS            nef (fragment): NEF_HV1LA - Experimental evidence at protein level: Swiss-Prot protein existence level 1. Extracellular Nef protein targets CD4(+) T-lymphocytes for apoptosis by interacting with CXCR4 surface receptors. From Human immunodeficiency virus type 1 group M subtype B (isolate Lai) (HIV-1).
   7658..7838    +  LTR            5' LTR (truncated): truncated 5' long terminal repeat (LTR) from HIV-1
   7910..8031    +  polyA_signal   SV40 poly(A) signal: SV40 polyadenylation signal
   8071..8206    +  rep_origin     SV40 ori: SV40 origin of replication
   8227..8245    -  promoter       T7 promoter: promoter for bacteriophage T7 RNA polymerase
   8253..8408    +  CDS            lacZα (fragment): LacZα fragment of β-galactosidase; lacZ fragment
   8413..8841    +  rep_origin     f1 ori (sequence partly withheld): f1 bacteriophage origin of replication; arrow indicates direction of (+) strand synthesis
