[The description below was written by a language model from this plasmid's Addgene catalogue record and pLannotate feature annotations shown in this document.]
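Description:
pLentiCMV Puro DEST P38KTRDronpa is a lentiviral mammalian expression plasmid built on the pLenti CMV Puro DEST (w118-1) backbone. It is maintained in E. coli as a high-copy plasmid through a ColE1/pUC-type origin and selected with ampicillin via the β-lactamase gene; an f1 origin, an SV40 origin and residual lac/T3/T7 cloning-vector elements are also present. The transfer cassette has a third-generation-style layout. An RSV promoter replaces the U3 region upstream of a truncated HIV-1 5' LTR, followed by the Ψ packaging signal with a partial gag sequence, the Rev response element for Rev-dependent export of the genomic RNA, and the cPPT/CTS. A truncated 3' LTR and an SV40 polyadenylation signal close the unit.

The payload is a synthetic 864 bp insert, P38 KTR Dronpa, driven by the CMV enhancer/promoter and flanked by attB1 and attB2 sites, which are normally left by Gateway recombination into the DEST vector, although the catalogue lists restriction-enzyme cloning. The annotated open reading frame comprises a fragment matching MEF2C (a known p38 substrate), a short sequence annotated as a nuclear export signal, and the monomeric photoswitchable fluorescent protein Dronpa. This matches the kinase translocation reporter design, in which kinase phosphorylation of a substrate-derived module shifts the reporter between nucleus and cytoplasm, so that localisation reports kinase activity. A WPRE downstream enhances transcript expression, and a separate mouse PGK promoter drives puromycin N-acetyltransferase for selecting transduced cells. The construct is intended for producing lentivirus or transfecting cells for live imaging of p38 activity. The associated work uses it for temporally multiplexed imaging of signalling networks.
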