Addgene plasmid #205763: pLentiCMV Puro DEST P38KTRDronpa
Purpose: Expression of P38 KTR Dronpa under CMV promoter (With Puromycin Resistance)
Depositing lab: Edward Boyden. Depositing organization: Massachusetts Institute of Technology. Publication: Temporally multiplexed imaging of dynamic signaling networks in living cells. Qian Y, Celiker OT, Wang Z, Guner-Ataman B, Boyden ES. Cell. 2023 Dec 7;186(25):5656-5672.e21. doi: 10.1016/j.cell.2023.11.010. Epub 2023 Nov 28. PubMed 38029746.
Backbone
  Vector backbone: pLenti CMV Puro DEST (w118-1)
  Vector type: Mammalian Expression, Lentiviral
Growth in bacteria
  Bacterial resistance: Ampicillin, 100 μg/mL
  Growth temperature: 37°C
  Growth strain: NEB Stable
  Copy number: High Copy
Gene/Insert
  Gene/Insert name: P38 KTR Dronpa
  Species: Synthetic
  Insert size (bp): 864
  Mutation: wt
  Cloning method: Restriction Enzyme; 5′ cloning site Unknown (unknown if destroyed); 3′ cloning site Unknown (unknown if destroyed)
Terms and licenses: Academic/Nonprofit Terms; Industry Terms: Not Available to Industry
Depositor comments: Please visit https://www.biorxiv.org/content/10.1101/2022.08.22.504781v1.full for bioRxiv preprint.
How to cite: pLentiCMV Puro DEST P38KTRDronpa was a gift from Edward Boyden (Addgene plasmid # 205763 ; http://n2t.net/addgene:205763 ; RRID:Addgene_205763)
